Addgene plasmid #60186: DYSF-Exon30-del
Purpose: Plasmid contains human dysferlin with exon 30 deleted. Deletion maintains the open reading frame.
Depositing lab: Jain Foundation.
Backbone
  Vector backbone: pUC57-Kan
  Backbone size w/o insert (bp): 2363
  Total vector size (bp): 8500
  Vector type: cloning vector
Growth in bacteria
  Bacterial resistance: Kanamycin, 50 μg/mL
  Growth temperature: 37°C
  Growth strain: Top10
  Copy number: Unknown
Gene/Insert
  Gene/Insert name: Dysferlin (alt name: DYSF)
  Species: H. sapiens (human)
  Insert size (bp): 6137
  Mutation: Exon 30 has been deleted
  Entrez Gene: DYSF (a.k.a. FER1L1, LGMD2B, LGMDR2, MMD1)
  Cloning method: Unknown
  Sequencing primers: 5′ gagcagattgtactgagagtgcacg; 3′ M13pUC-rev
Resource information
  A portion of this plasmid was derived from a plasmid made by: The human dysferlin insert was synthesized by Genewiz
Terms and licenses: Academic/Nonprofit Terms; Industry Terms: Not Available to Industry
How to cite: DYSF-Exon30-del was a gift from Jain Foundation (Addgene plasmid # 60186 ; http://n2t.net/addgene:60186 ; RRID:Addgene_60186)
