[The description below was written by a language model from this plasmid's Addgene catalogue record and pLannotate feature annotations shown in this document.]
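Description:
DYSF-Exon30-del is an 8.5 kb bacterial cloning plasmid built on the pUC57-Kan backbone that carries a synthesized human dysferlin (DYSF) coding sequence from which exon 30 has been removed. According to the record, the deletion preserves the open reading frame, so the roughly 6.1 kb insert is expected to encode an internally shortened dysferlin rather than a truncated product. The feature table places the DYSF coding sequence on the forward strand, occupying most of the plasmid. Dysferlin is a calcium-sensing membrane protein involved in resealing the sarcolemma of skeletal and cardiac muscle after mechanical damage, and the gene's aliases (LGMD2B, LGMDR2, MMD1) reflect its link to limb-girdle muscular dystrophy and Miyoshi myopathy.

The plasmid replicates in E. coli from a high-copy ColE1/pUC-type origin and is selected with kanamycin through an aph(3')-Ia resistance gene, which is annotated as being driven by the bla (AmpR) promoter. The remaining annotations are backbone remnants: a lac promoter with its operator and CAP binding site, plus fragments of lacI, rop and the bom region. The lac promoter lies downstream of the insert on the opposite strand, so it does not drive sense transcription of DYSF. No eukaryotic promoter, polyadenylation signal, epitope tag or reporter is annotated. The construct is therefore best regarded as a storage and source plasmid, not an expression vector, from which the exon-deleted cDNA can be subcloned. The record does not state a specific application, though an in-frame exon deletion of this kind would suit tests of whether dysferlin lacking exon 30 retains function.
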