Features (pLannotate 1.2.2; 10 found; start..end, strand, type, name):
    137..182     +  misc_feature   bom (fragment): basis of mobility region from pBR322
    219..6284    +  CDS            DYSF: DYSF_HUMAN - Also known as FER1L1. Experimental evidence at protein level: Swiss-Prot protein existence level 1. Key calcium ion sensor involved in the Ca(2+)-triggered synaptic vesicle-plasma membrane fusion. Plays a role in the sarcolemma repair mechanism of both skeletal muscle and cardiomyocytes that permits rapid resealing of membranes disrupted by mechanical stress (By similarity). From Homo sapiens (Human).
   6348..6364    -  protein_bind   lac operator: The lac repressor binds to the lac operator to inhibit transcription in E. coli. This inhibition can be relieved by adding lactose or isopropyl-β-D-thiogalactopyranoside (IPTG). lac repressor encoded by lacI
   6372..6402    -  promoter       lac promoter: promoter for the E. coli lac operon
   6417..6438    -  protein_bind   CAP binding site: CAP binding activates transcription in the presence of cAMP. E. coli catabolite activator protein
   6451..6543    -  CDS            lacI (fragment): lac repressor; lacI; The lac repressor binds to the lac operator to inhibit transcription in E. coli. This inhibition can be relieved by adding lactose or isopropyl-β-D-thiogalactopyranoside (IPTG).
   6726..7314    -  rep_origin     ori: high-copy-number ColE1/pMB1/pBR322/pUC origin of replication
   7485..8300    -  CDS            KanR: aminoglycoside phosphotransferase; aph(3')-Ia; confers resistance to kanamycin in bacteria or G418 (Geneticin®) in eukaryotes
   8301..8405    -  promoter       AmpR promoter: bla
   8500..35      +  CDS            rop (fragment) (across the origin): Rop protein, which maintains plasmids at low copy number; rop
>Addgene plasmid #60186 | DYSF-Exon30-del | depositor full sequence | sequence record 96281 | DYSF-Exon30-del sequence 8500 bps
TCGCGCGTTTCGGTGATGACGGTGAAAACCTCTGACACATGCAGCTCCCGGAGACGGTCACAGCTTGTCT
GTAAGCGGATGCCGGGAGCAGACAAGCCCGTCAGGGCGCGTCAGCGGGTGTTGGCGGGTGTCGGGGCTGG
CTTAACTATGCGGCATCAGAGCAGATTGTACTGAGAGTGCACGAATTCGATATCGTTAACGGTACCACTA
GTACGCGTATGCTGAGGGTCTTCATCCTCTATGCCGAGAACGTCCACACACCCGACACCGACATCAGCGA
TGCCTACTGCTCCGCGGTGTTTGCAGGGGTGAAGAAGAGAACCAAAGTCATCAAGAACAGCGTGAACCCT
GTATGGAATGAGGGATTTGAATGGGACCTCAAGGGCATCCCCCTGGACCAGGGCTCTGAGCTTCATGTGG
TGGTCAAAGACCATGAGACGATGGGGAGGAACAGGTTCCTGGGGGAAGCCAAGGTCCCACTCCGAGAGGT
CCTCGCCACCCCTAGTCTGTCCGCCAGCTTCAATGCCCCCCTGCTGGACACCAAGAAGCAGCCCACAGGG
GCCTCGCTGGTCCTGCAGGTGTCCTACACACCGCTGCCTGGAGCTGTGCCCCTGTTCCCGCCCCCTACTC
CTCTGGAGCCCTCCCCGACTCTGCCTGACCTGGATGTAGTGGCAGACACAGGAGGAGAGGAAGACACAGA
GGACCAGGGACTCACTGGAGATGAGGCGGAGCCATTCCTGGATCAAAGCGGAGGCCCGGGGGCTCCCACC
ACCCCAAGGAAACTACCTTCACGTCCTCCGCCCCACTACCCCGGGATCAAAAGAAAGCGAAGTGCGCCTA
CATCTAGAAAGCTGCTGTCAGACAAACCGCAGGATTTCCAGATCAGGGTCCAGGTGATCGAGGGGCGCCA
GCTGCCGGGGGTGAACATCAAGCCTGTGGTCAAGGTTACCGCTGCAGGGCAGACCAAGCGGACGCGGATC
CACAAGGGAAACAGCCCACTCTTCAATGAGACTCTTTTCTTCAACTTGTTTGACTCTCCTGGGGAGCTGT
TTGATGAGCCCATCTTTATCACGGTGGTAGACTCTCGTTCTCTCAGGACAGATGCTCTCCTCGGGGAGTT
CCGGATGGACGTGGGCACCATTTACAGAGAGCCCCGGCACGCCTATCTCAGGAAGTGGCTGCTGCTCTCA
GACCCTGATGACTTCTCTGCTGGGGCCAGAGGCTACCTGAAAACAAGCCTTTGTGTGCTGGGGCCTGGGG
ACGAAGCGCCTCTGGAGAGAAAAGACCCCTCTGAAGACAAGGAGGACATTGAAAGCAACCTGCTCCGGCC
CACAGGCGTAGCCCTGCGAGGAGCCCACTTCTGCCTGAAGGTCTTCCGGGCCGAGGACTTGCCGCAGATG
GACGATGCCGTGATGGACAACGTGAAACAGATCTTTGGCTTCGAGAGTAACAAGAAGAACTTGGTGGACC
CCTTTGTGGAGGTCAGCTTTGCGGGGAAAATGCTGTGCAGCAAGATCTTGGAGAAGACGGCCAACCCTCA
GTGGAACCAGAACATCACACTGCCTGCCATGTTTCCCTCCATGTGCGAAAAAATGAGGATTCGTATCATA
GACTGGGACCGCCTGACTCACAATGACATCGTGGCTACCACCTACCTGAGTATGTCGAAAATCTCTGCCC
CTGGAGGAGAAATAGAAGAGGAGCCTGCAGGTGCTGTCAAGCCTTCGAAAGCCTCAGACTTGGATGACTA
CCTGGGCTTCCTCCCCACTTTTGGGCCCTGCTACATCAACCTCTATGGCAGTCCCAGAGAGTTCACAGGC
TTCCCAGACCCCTACACAGAGCTCAACACAGGCAAGGGGGAAGGTGTGGCTTATCGTGGCCGGCTTCTGC
TCTCCCTGGAGACCAAGCTGGTGGAGCACAGTGAACAGAAGGTGGAGGACCTTCCTGCGGATGACATCCT
CCGGGTGGAGAAGTACCTTAGGAGGCGCAAGTACTCCCTGTTTGCGGCCTTCTACTCAGCCACCATGCTG
CAGGATGTGGATGATGCCATCCAGTTTGAGGTCAGCATCGGGAACTACGGGAACAAGTTCGACATGACCT
GCCTGCCGCTGGCCTCCACCACTCAGTACAGCCGTGCAGTCTTTGACGGGTGCCACTACTACTACCTACC
CTGGGGTAACGTGAAACCTGTGGTGGTGCTGTCATCCTACTGGGAGGACATCAGCCATAGAATCGAGACT
CAGAACCAGCTGCTTGGGATTGCTGACCGGCTGGAAGCTGGCCTGGAGCAGGTCCACCTGGCCCTGAAGG
CGCAGTGCTCCACGGAGGACGTGGACTCGCTGGTGGCTCAGCTGACGGATGAGCTCATCGCAGGCTGCAG
CCAGCCTCTGGGTGACATCCATGAGACACCCTCTGCCACCCACCTGGACCAGTACCTGTACCAGCTGCGC
ACCCATCACCTGAGCCAAATCACTGAGGCTGCCCTGGCCCTGAAGCTCGGCCACAGTGAGCTCCCTGCAG
CTCTGGAGCAGGCGGAGGACTGGCTCCTGCGTCTGCGTGCCCTGGCAGAGGAGCCCCAGAACAGCCTGCC
GGACATCGTCATCTGGATGCTGCAGGGAGACAAGCGTGTGGCATACCAGCGGGTGCCCGCCCACCAAGTC
CTCTTCTCCCGGCGGGGTGCCAACTACTGTGGCAAGAATTGTGGGAAGCTACAGACAATCTTTCTGAAAT
ATCCGATGGAGAAGGTGCCTGGCGCCCGGATGCCAGTGCAGATACGGGTCAAGCTGTGGTTTGGGCTCTC
TGTGGATGAGAAGGAGTTCAACCAGTTTGCTGAGGGGAAGCTGTCTGTCTTTGCTGAAACCTATGAGAAC
GAGACTAAGTTGGCCCTTGTTGGGAACTGGGGCACAACGGGCCTCACCTACCCCAAGTTTTCTGACGTCA
CGGGCAAGATCAAGCTACCCAAGGACAGCTTCCGCCCCTCGGCCGGCTGGACCTGGGCTGGAGATTGGTT
CGTGTGTCCGGAGAAGACTCTGCTCCATGACATGGACGCCGGTCACCTGAGCTTCGTGGAAGAGGTGTTT
GAGAACCAGACCCGGCTTCCCGGAGGCCAGTGGATCTACATGAGTGACAACTACACCGATGTGAACGGGG
AGAAGGTGCTTCCCAAGGATGACATTGAGTGCCCACTGGGCTGGAAGTGGGAAGATGAGGAATGGTCCAC
AGACCTCAACCGGGCTGTCGATGAGCAAGGCTGGGAGTATAGCATCACCATCCCCCCGGAGCGGAAGCCG
AAGCACTGGGTCCCTGCTGAGAAGATGTACTACACACACCGACGGCGGCGCTGGGTGCGCCTGCGCAGGA
GGGATCTCAGCCAAATGGAAGCACTGAAAAGGGGCGGCGTGATGGATGACAAGAGTGAAGATTCCATGTC
CGTCTCCACCTTGAGCTTCGGTGTGAACAGACCCACGATTTCCTGCATATTCGACTATGGGAACCGCTAC
CATCTACGCTGCTACATGTACCAGGCCCGGGACCTGGCTGCGATGGACAAGGACTCTTTTTCTGATCCCT
ATGCCATCGTCTCCTTCCTGCACCAGAGCCAGAAGACGGTGGTGGTGAAGAACACCCTTAACCCCACCTG
GGACCAGACGCTCATCTTCTACGAGATCGAGATCTTTGGCGAGCCGGCCACAGTTGCTGAGCAACCGCCC
AGCATTGTGGTGGAGCTGTACGACCATGACACTTATGGTGCAGACGAGTTTATGGGTCGCTGCATCTGTC
AACCGAGTCTGGAACGGATGCCACGGCTGGCCTGGTTCCCACTGACGAGGGGCAGCCAGCCGTCGGGGGA
GCTGCTGGCCTCTTTTGAGCTCATCCAGAGAGAGAAGCCGGCCATCCACCATATTCCTGGTTTTGAGGTG
CAGGAGACATCAAGGATCCTGGATGAGTCTGAGGACACAGACCTGCCCTACCCACCACCCCAGAGGGAGG
CCAACATCTACATGGTTCCTCAGAACATCAAGCCAGCGCTCCAGCGTACCGCCATCGAGATCCTGGCATG
GGGCCTGCGGAACATGAAGAGTTACCAGCTGGCCAACATCTCCTCCCCCAGCCTCGTGGTAGAGTGTGGG
GGCCAGACGGTGCAGTCCTGTGTCATCAGGAACCTCCGGAAGAACCCCAACTTTGACATCTGCACCCTCT
TCATGGAAGTGATGCTGCCCAGGGAGGAGCTCTACTGCCCCCCCATCACCGTCAAGGTCATCGATAACCG
CCAGTTTGGCCGCCGGCCTGTGGTGGGCCAGTGTACCATCCGCTCCCTGGAGAGCTTCCTGTGTGACCCC
TACTCGGCGGAGAGTCCATCCCCACAGGGTGGCCCAGACGATGTGAGCCTACTCAGTCCTGGGGAAGACG
TGCTCATCGACATTGATGACAAGGAGCCCCTCATCCCCATCCAGGAGGAAGAGTTCATCGATTGGTGGAG
CAAATTCTTTGCCTCCATAGGGGAGAGGGAAAAGTGCGGCTCCTACCTGGAGAAGGATTTTGACACCCTG
AAGGTCTATGACACACAGCTGGAGAATGTGGAGGCCTTTGAGGGCCTGTCTGACTTTTGTAACACCTTCA
AGCTGTACCGGGGCAAGACGCAGGAGGAGACAGAAGATCCATCTGTGATTGGTGAATTTAAGGGCCTCTT
CAAAATTTATCCCCTCCCAGAAGACCCAGCCATCCCCATGCCCCCAAGACAGTTCCACCAGCTGGCCGCC
CAGGGACCCCAGGAGTGCTTGGTCCGTATCTACATTGTCCGAGCATTTGGCCTGCAGCCCAAGGACCCCA
ATGGAAAGTGTGATCCTTACATCAAGATCTCCATAGGGAAGAAATCAGTGAGTGACCAGGATAACTACAT
CCCCTGCACGCTGGAGCCCGTATTTGGAAAGATGTTCGAGCTGACCTGCACTCTGCCTCTGGAGAAGGAC
CTAAAGATCACTCTCTATGACTATGACCTCCTCTCCAAGGACGAAAAGATCGGTGAGACGGTCGTCGACC
TGGAGAACAGGCTGCTGTCCAAGTTTGGGGCTCGCTGTGGACTCCCACAGACCTACTGTGTCTCTGGACC
GAACCAGTGGCGGGACCAGCTCCGCCCCTCCCAGCTCCTCCACCTCTTCTGCCAGCAGCATAGAGTCAAG
GCACCTGTGTACCGGACAGACCGTGTAATGTTTCAGGATAAAGAATATTCCATTGAAGAGATAGAGGCTG
GCAGGATCCCAAACCCACACCTGGGCCCAGTGGAGGAGCGTCTGGCTCTGCATGTGCTTCAGCAGCAGGG
CCTGGTCCCGGAGCACGTGGAGTCACGGCCCCTCTACAGCCCCCTGCAGCCAGACATCGAGCAGGGGAAG
CTGCAGATGTGGGTCGACCTATTTCCGAAGGCCCTGGGGCGGCCTGGACCTCCCTTCAACATCACCCCAC
GGAGAGCCAGAAGGTTTTTCCTGCGTTGTATTATCTGGAATACCAGAGATGTGATCCTGGATGACCTGAG
CCTCACGGGGGAGAAGATGAGCGACATTTATGTGAAAGGTTGGATGATTGGCTTTGAAGAACACAAGCAA
AAGACAGACGTGCATTATCGTTCCCTGGGAGGTGAAGGCAACTTCAACTGGAGGTTCATTTTCCCCTTCG
ACTACCTGCCAGCTGAGCAAGTCTGTACCATTGCCAAGAAGGATGCCTTCTGGAGGCTGGACAAGACTGA
GAGCAAAATCCCAGCACGAGTGGTGTTCCAGATCTGGGACAATGACAAGTTCTCCTTTGATGATTTTCTG
GGCTCCCTGCAGCTCGATCTCAACCGCATGCCCAAGCCAGCCAAGACAGCCAAGAAGTGCTCCTTGGACC
AGCTGGATGATGCTTTCCACCCAGAATGGTTTGTGTCCCTTTTTGAGCAGAAAACAGTGAAGGGCTGGTG
GCCCTGTGTAGCAGAAGAGGGTGAGAAGAAAATACTGGCGGGCAAGCTGGAAATGACCTTGGAGATTGTA
GCAGAGAGTGAGCATGAGGAGCGGCCTGCTGGCCAGGGCCGGGATGAGCCCAACATGAACCCTAAGCTTG
AGGACCCAAGGCGCCCCGACACCTCCTTCCTGTGGTTTACCTCCCCATACAAGACCATGAAGTTCATCCT
GTGGCGGCGTTTCCGGTGGGCCATCATCCTCTTCATCATCCTCTTCATCCTGCTGCTGTTCCTGGCCATC
TTCATCTACGCCTTCCCGAACTATGCTGCCATGAAGCTGGTGAAGCCCTTCAGCTGATGATCACCATGGC
ATATGGCTAGCGCGGCCGCCATGGTCATAGCTGTTTCCTGTGTGAAATTGTTATCCGCTCACAATTCCAC
ACAACATACGAGCCGGAAGCATAAAGTGTAAAGCCTGGGGTGCCTAATGAGTGAGCTAACTCACATTAAT
TGCGTTGCGCTCACTGCCCGCTTTCCAGTCGGGAAACCTGTCGTGCCAGCTGCATTAATGAATCGGCCAA
CGCGCGGGGAGAGGCGGTTTGCGTATTGGGCGCTCTTCCGCTTCCTCGCTCACTGACTCGCTGCGCTCGG
TCGTTCGGCTGCGGCGAGCGGTATCAGCTCACTCAAAGGCGGTAATACGGTTATCCACAGAATCAGGGGA
TAACGCAGGAAAGAACATGTGAGCAAAAGGCCAGCAAAAGGCCAGGAACCGTAAAAAGGCCGCGTTGCTG
GCGTTTTTCCATAGGCTCCGCCCCCCTGACGAGCATCACAAAAATCGACGCTCAAGTCAGAGGTGGCGAA
ACCCGACAGGACTATAAAGATACCAGGCGTTTCCCCCTGGAAGCTCCCTCGTGCGCTCTCCTGTTCCGAC
CCTGCCGCTTACCGGATACCTGTCCGCCTTTCTCCCTTCGGGAAGCGTGGCGCTTTCTCATAGCTCACGC
TGTAGGTATCTCAGTTCGGTGTAGGTCGTTCGCTCCAAGCTGGGCTGTGTGCACGAACCCCCCGTTCAGC
CCGACCGCTGCGCCTTATCCGGTAACTATCGTCTTGAGTCCAACCCGGTAAGACACGACTTATCGCCACT
GGCAGCAGCCACTGGTAACAGGATTAGCAGAGCGAGGTATGTAGGCGGTGCTACAGAGTTCTTGAAGTGG
TGGCCTAACTACGGCTACACTAGAAGAACAGTATTTGGTATCTGCGCTCTGCTGAAGCCAGTTACCTTCG
GAAAAAGAGTTGGTAGCTCTTGATCCGGCAAACAAACCACCGCTGGTAGCGGTGGTTTTTTTGTTTGCAA
GCAGCAGATTACGCGCAGAAAAAAAGGATCTCAAGAAGATCCTTTGATCTTTTCTACGGGGTCTGACGCT
CAGTGGAACGAAAACTCACGTTAAGGGATTTTGGTCATGAGATTATCAAAAAGGATCTTCACCTAGATCC
TTTTAAATTAAAAATGAAGTTTTAAATCAATCTAAAGTATATATGAGTAAACTTGGTCTGACAGTTAGAA
AAACTCATCGAGCATCAAATGAAACTGCAATTTATTCATATCAGGATTATCAATACCATATTTTTGAAAA
AGCCGTTTCTGTAATGAAGGAGAAAACTCACCGAGGCAGTTCCATAGGATGGCAAGATCCTGGTATCGGT
CTGCGATTCCGACTCGTCCAACATCAATACAACCTATTAATTTCCCCTCGTCAAAAATAAGGTTATCAAG
TGAGAAATCACCATGAGTGACGACTGAATCCGGTGAGAATGGCAAAAGTTTATGCATTTCTTTCCAGACT
TGTTCAACAGGCCAGCCATTACGCTCGTCATCAAAATCACTCGCATCAACCAAACCGTTATTCATTCGTG
ATTGCGCCTGAGCGAGACGAAATACGCGATCGCTGTTAAAAGGACAATTACAAACAGGAATCGAATGCAA
CCGGCGCAGGAACACTGCCAGCGCATCAACAATATTTTCACCTGAATCAGGATATTCTTCTAATACCTGG
AATGCTGTTTTCCCAGGGATCGCAGTGGTGAGTAACCATGCATCATCAGGAGTACGGATAAAATGCTTGA
TGGTCGGAAGAGGCATAAATTCCGTCAGCCAGTTTAGTCTGACCATCTCATCTGTAACATCATTGGCAAC
GCTACCTTTGCCATGTTTCAGAAACAACTCTGGCGCATCGGGCTTCCCATACAATCGATAGATTGTCGCA
CCTGATTGCCCGACATTATCGCGAGCCCATTTATACCCATATAAATCAGCATCCATGTTGGAATTTAATC
GCGGCCTAGAGCAAGACGTTTCCCGTTGAATATGGCTCATACTCTTCCTTTTTCAATATTATTGAAGCAT
TTATCAGGGTTATTGTCTCATGAGCGGATACATATTTGAATGTATTTAGAAAAATAAACAAATAGGGGTT
CCGCGCACATTTCCCCGAAAAGTGCCACCTGACGTCTAAGAAACCATTATTATCATGACATTAACCTATA
AAAATAGGCGTATCACGAGGCCCTTTCGTC
