>Addgene plasmid #60186 | DYSF-Exon30-del | addgene partial sequence | sequence record 98279 | pRSII-F1 5'-CGGCATCAGAGCAGATTGTAC-3'
TACCACTAGTACGCGTATGCTGAGGGTCTTCATCCTCTATGCCGAGAACGTCCACACACCCGACACCGAC
ATCAGCGATGCCTACTGCTCCGCGGTGTTTGCAGGGGTGAAGAAGAGAACCAAAGTCATCAAGAACAGCG
TGAACCCTGTATGGAATGAGGGATTTGAATGGGACCTCAAGGGCATCCCCCTGGACCAGGGCTCTGAGCT
TCATGTGGTGGTCAAAGACCATGAGACGATGGGGAGGAACAGGTTCCTGGGGGAAGCCAAGGTCCCACTC
CGAGAGGTCCTCGCCACCCCTAGTCTGTCCGCCAGCTTCAATGCCCCCCTGCTGGACACCAAGAAGCAGC
CCACAGGGGCCTCGCTGGTCCTGCAGGTGTCCTACACACCGCTGCCTGGAGCTGTGCCCCTGTTCCCGCC
CCCTACTCCTCTGGAGCCCTCCCCGACTCTGCCTGACCTGGATGTAGTGGCAGACACAGGAGGAGAGGAA
GACACAGAGGACCAGGGACTCACTGGAGATGAGGCGGAGCCATTCCTGGATCAAAGCGGAGGCCCGGGGG
CTCCCACCACCCCAAGGAAACTACCTTCACGTCCTCCGCCCCACTACCCCGGGATCAAAAGAAAGCGAAG
TGCGCCTACATCTAGAAAGCTGCTGTCAGACAAACCGCAGGATTTCCAGATCAGGGTCCAGGTGATCGAG
G
