>Addgene plasmid #60186 | DYSF-Exon30-del | addgene partial sequence | sequence record 98664 | M13pUC-Rev 5'-AGCGGATAACAATTTCACACAGG-3'
GCCATATGCCATGGTGATCATCAGCTGAAGGGCTTCACCAGCTTCATGGCAGCATAGTTCGGGAAGGCGT
AGATGAAGATGGCCAGGAACAGCAGCAGGATGAAGAGGATGATGAAGAGGATGATGGCCCACCGGAAACG
CCGCCACAGGATGAACTTCATGGTCTTGTATGGGGAGGTAAACCACAGGAAGGAGGTGTCGGGGCGCCTT
GGGTCCTCAAGCTTAGGGTTCATGTTGGGCTCATCCCGGCCCTGGCCAGCAGGCCGCTCCTCATGCTCAC
TCTCTGCTACAATCTCCAAGGTCATTTCCAGCTTGCCCGCCAGTATTTTCTTCTCACCCTCTTCTGCTAC
ACAGGGCCACCAGCCCTTCACTGTTTTCTGCTCAAAAAGGGACACAAACCATTCTGGGTGGAAAGCATCA
TCCAGCTGGTCCAAGGAGCACTTCTTGGCTGTCTTGGCTGGCTTGGGCATGCGGTTGAGATCGAGCTGCA
GGGAGCCCAGAAAATCATCAAAGGAGAACTTGTCATTGTCCCAGATCTGGAACACCACTCGTGCTGGGAT
TTTGCTCTCAGTCTTGTCCAGCCTCCAGAAGGCATCCTTCTTGGCAATGGTACAGACTTGCTCAGCTGGC
AGGTAGTCGAAGGGGAAAATGAACCTCCAGTTGAAGTTGCCTTCACCTCCCAGGGAACGATAATGCACGT
CTGTCTTTTGCTTGTGTTCTTCAAAGCCAATCATCCAACCTTTCACATAAATGTCGCTCATCTTCTCCC
